>Addgene plasmid #183937 | NLS-tdPCP-CIBN | addgene full sequence | sequence record 364100 | Addgene NGS Result
CATGCATTAGTTATTAATAGTAATCAATTACGGGGTCATTAGTTCATAGCCCATATATGGAGTTCCGCGT
TACATAACTTACGGTAAATGGCCCGCCTGGCTGACCGCCCAACGACCCCCGCCCATTGACGTCAATAATG
ACGTATGTTCCCATAGTAACGCCAATAGGGACTTTCCATTGACGTCAATGGGTGGAGTATTTACGGTAAA
CTGCCCACTTGGCAGTACATCAAGTGTATCATATGCCAAGTACGCCCCCTATTGACGTCAATGACGGTAA
ATGGCCCGCCTGGCATTATGCCCAGTACATGACCTTATGGGACTTTCCTACTTGGCAGTACATCTACGTA
TTAGTCATCGCTATTACCATGGTGATGCGGTTTTGGCAGTACATCAATGGGCGTGGATAGCGGTTTGACA
CACGGGGATTTCCAAGTCTCCACCCCATTGACGTCAATGGGAGTTTGTTTTGGCACCAAAATCAACGGGA
CTTTCCAAAATGTCGTAACAACTCCGCCCCATTGACGCAAATGGGCGGTAGGCGTGTACGGTGGGAGGTC
GGGGGGGGCAGAGCTGGTTTAGTGAACCGTCAGATCCGCTAGCGCTACCGGACTCAGATCTCGAGCTCAA
GCTTCTCATGGGCCCAAAAAAGAAAAGAAAAGTTGGGTCACATATGCTAGCCTCCAAAACCATCGTTCTT
TCGGTCGGCGAGGCTACTCGCACTCTGACTGAGATCCAGTCCACCGCAGACCGTCAGATCTTCGAAGAGA
AGGTCGGGCCTCTGGTGGGTCGGCTGCGCCTCACGGCTTCGCTCCGTCAAAACGGAGCCAAGACCGCGTA
TCGCGTCAACCTAAAACTGGATCAGGCGGACGTCGTTGATTCCGGACTTCCGAAAGTGCGCTACACTCAG
GTATGGTCGCACGACGTGACAATCGTTGCGAATAGCACCGAGGCCTCGCGCAAATCGTTGTACGATTTGA
CCAAGTCCCTCGTCGCGACCTCGCAGGTCGAAGATCTTGTCGTCAACCTTGTGCCGCTGGGCCGTGCGGA
TCCGCTAGCCTCCAAAACCATCGTTCTTTCGGTCGGCGAGGCTACTCGCACTCTGACTGAGATCCAGTCC
ACCGCAGACCGTCAGATCTTCGAAGAGAAGGTCGGGCCTCTGGTGGGTCGGCTGCGCCTCACGGCTTCGC
TCCGTCAAAACGGAGCCAAGACCGCGTATCGCGTCAACCTAAAACTGGATCAGGCGGACGTCGTTGATTC
CGGACTTCCGAAAGTGCGCTACACTCAGGTATGGTCGCACGACGTGACAATCGTTGCGAATAGCACCGAG
GCCTCGCGCAAATCGTTGTACGATTTGACCAAGTCCCTCGTCGCGACCTCGCAGGTCGAAGATCTTGTCG
TCAACCTTGTGCCGCTGGGCCGTCCACCGGTCATGAATGGAGCTATAGGAGGTGACCTTTTGCTCAATTT
TCCTGACATGTCGGTCCTAGAGCGCCAAAGGGCTCACCTCAAGTACCTCAATCCCACCTTTGATTCTCCT
CTCGCCGGCTTCTTTGCCGATTCTTCAATGATTACCGGCGGCGAGATGGACAGCTATCTTTCGACTGCCG
GTTTGAATCTTCCGATGATGTACGGTGAGACGACGGTGGAAGGTGATTCAAGACTCTCAATTTCGCCGGA
AACGACGCTTGGGACTGGAAATTTCAAGGCAGCGAAGTTTGATACAGAGACTAAGGATTGTAATGAGGCG
GCGAAGAAGATGACGATGAACAGAGATGACCTAGTAGAAGAAGGAGAAGAAGAGAAGTCGAAAATAACAG
AGCAAAACAATGGGAGCACAAAAAGCATCAAGAAGATGAAACACAAAGCCAAGAAAGAAGAGAACAATTT
CTCTAATGATTCATCTAAAGTGACGAAGGAATTGGAGAAAACGGATTATATTCATTGAGCGGCCGCGACT
CTAGATCATAATCAGCCATACCACATTTGTAGAGGTTTTACTTGCTTTAAAAAACCTCCCACACCTCCCC
CTGAACCTGAAACATAAAATGAATGCAATTGTTGTTGTTAACTTGTTTATTGCAGCTTATAATGGTTACA
AATAAAGCAATAGCATCACAAATTTCACAAATAAAGCATTTTTTTCACTGCATTCTAGTTGTGGTTTGTC
CAAACTCATCAATGTATCTTAAGGCGTAAATTGTAAGCGTTAATATTTTGTTAAAATTCGCGTTAAATTT
TTGTTAAATCAGCTCATTTTTTAACCAATAGGCCGAAATCGGCAAAATCCCTTATAAATCAAAAGAATAG
ACCGAGATAGGGT
[37 nt withheld, positions 2324-2360]
AAAGAACGTGGACTCCAACGTCAAAGG
[49 nt withheld, positions 2388-2436]
T
[91 nt withheld, positions 2438-2528]
G
[124 nt withheld, positions 2530-2653]
CAGGTGGCACTTTTCGGGGAAATGTGCGCGGAACCCCTATTTGTTTATTTTTCTAAATACATTCAAATAT
GTATCCGCTCATGAGACAATAACCCTGATAAATGCTTCAATAATATTGAAAAAGGAAGAGTCCTGAGGCG
GAAAGAACCAGCTGTGGAATGTGTGTCAGTTAGGGTGTGGAAAGTCCCCAGGCTCCCCAGCAGGCAGAAG
TATGCAAAGCATGCATCTCAATTAGTCAGCAACCAGGTGTGGAAAGTCCCCAGGCTCCCCAGCAGGCAGA
AGTATGCAAAGCATGCATCTCAATTAGTCAGCAACCATAGTCCCGCCCCTAACTCCGCCCATCCCGCCCC
TAACTCCGCCCAGTTCCGCCCATTCTCCGCCCCATGGCTGACTAATTTTTTTTATTTATGCAGAGGCCGA
GGCCGCCTCGGCCTCTGAGCTATTCCAGAAGTAGTGAGGAGGCTTTTTTGGAGGCCTAGGCTTTTGCAAA
GATCGATCAAGAGACAGGATGAGGATCGTTTCGCATGATTGAACAAGATGGATTGCACGCAGGTTCTCCG
GCCGCTTGGGTGGAGAGGCTATTCGGCTATGACTGGGCACAACAGACAATCGGCTGCTCTGATGCCGCCG
TGTTCCGGCTGTCAGCGCAGGGGCGCCCGGTTCTTTTTGTCAAGACCGACCTGTCCGGTGCCCTGAATGA
ACTGCAAGACGAGGCAGCGCGGCTATCGTGGCTGGCCACGACGGGCGTTCCTTGCGCAGCTGTGCTCGAC
GTTGTCACTGAAGCGGGAAGGGACTGGCTGCTATTGGGCGAAGTGCCGGGGCAGGATCTCCTGTCATCTC
ACCTTGCTCCTGCCGAGAAAGTATCCATCATGGCTGATGCAATGCGGCGGCTGCATACGCTTGATCCGGC
TACCTGCCCATTCGACCACCAAGCGAAACATCGCATCGAGCGAGCACGTACTCGGATGGAAGCCGGTCTT
GTCGATCAGGATGATCTGGACGAAGAGCATCAGGGGCTCGCGCCAGCCGAACTGTTCGCCAGGCTCAAGG
CGAGCATGCCCGACGGCGAGGATCTCGTCGTGACCCATGGCGATGCCTGCTTGCCGAATATCATGGTGGA
AAATGGCCGCTTTTCTGGATTCATCGACTGTGGCCGGCTGGGTGTGGCGGACCGCTATCAGGACATAGCG
TTGGCTACCCGTGATATTGCTGAAGAGCTTGGCGGCGAATGGGCTGACCGCTTCCTCGTGCTTTACGGTA
TCGCCGCTCCCGATTCGCAGCGCATCGCCTTCTATCGCCTTCTTGACGAGTTCTTCTGAGCGGGACTCTG
GGGTTCGAAATGACCGACCAAGCGACGCCCAACCTGCCATCACGAGATTTCGATTCCACCGCCGCCTTCT
ATGAAAGGTTGGGCTTCGGAATCGTTTTCCGGGACGCCGGCTGGATGATCCTCCAGCGCGGGGATCTCAT
GCTGGAGTTCTTCGCCCACCCTAGGGGGAGGCTAACTGAAACACGGAAGGAGACAATACCGGAAGGAACC
CGCGCTATGACGGCAATAAAAAGACAGAATAAAACGCACGGTGTTGGGTCGTTTGTTCATAAACGCGGGG
TTCGGTCCCAGGGCTGGCACTCTGTCGATACCCCACCGAGACCCCATTGGGGCCAATACGCCCGCGTTTC
TTCCTTTTCCCCACCCCACCCCCCAAGTTCGGGTGAAGGCCCAGGGCTCGCAGCCAACGTCGGGGCGGCA
GGCCCTGCCATAGCCTCAGGTTACTCATATATACTTTAGATTGATTTAAAACTTCATTTTTAATTTAAAA
GGATCTAGGTGAAGATCCTTTTTGATAATCTCATGACCAAAATCCCTTAACGTGAGTTTTCGTTCCACTG
AGCGTCAGACCCCGTAGAAAAGATCAAAGGATCTTCTTGAGATCCTTTTTTTCTGCGCGTAATCTGCTGC
TTGCAAACAAAAAAACCACCGCTACCAGCGGTGGTTTGTTTGCCGGATCAAGAGCTACCAACTCTTTTTC
CGAAGGTAACTGGCTTCAGCAGAGCGCAGATACCAAATACTGTTCTTCTAGTGTAGCCGTAGTTAGGCCA
CCACTTCAAGAACTCTGTAGCACCGCCTACATACCTCGCTCTGCTAATCCTGTTACCAGTGGCTGCTGCC
AGTGGCGATAAGTCGTGTCTTACCGGGTTGGACTCAAGACGATAGTTACCGGATAAGGCGCAGCGGTCGG
GCTGAACGGGGGGTTCGTGCACACAGCCCAGCTTGGAGCGAACGACCTACACCGAACTGAGATACCTACA
GCGTGAGCTATGAGAAAGCGCCACGCTTCCCGAAGGGAGAAAGGCGGACAGGTATCCGGTAAGCGGCAGG
GTCGGAACAGGAGAGCGCACGAGGGAGCTTCCAGGGGGAAACGCCTGGTATCTTTATAGTCCTGTCGGGT
TTCGCCACCTCTGACTTGAGCGTCGATTTTTGTGATGCTCGTCAGGGGGGCGGAGCCTATGGAAAAACGC
CAGCAACGCGGCCTTTTTACGGTTCCTGGCCTTTTGCTGGCCTTTTGCTCACATGTTCTTTCCTGCGTTA
TCCCCTGATTCTGTGGATAACCGTATTACCGC
Features (pLannotate 1.2.2; 16 found; start..end, strand, type, name):
     68..371     +  enhancer       CMV enhancer: human cytomegalovirus immediate early enhancer
    372..560     +  promoter       CMV promoter (fragment): human cytomegalovirus (CMV) immediate early promoter
    568..596     +  promoter       tight TRE promoter (fragment): Tet-responsive promoter PTight, consisting of seven tet operator sequences followed by the minimal CMV promoter
    598..635     +  misc_feature   MCS (fragment): multiple cloning site
   1061..1423    +  CDS            COAT_BPPP7: Experimental evidence at protein level: Swiss-Prot protein existence level 1. Forms the phage shell; binds to the phage RNA. From Pseudomonas phage PP7 (Bacteriophage PP7).
   1433..1942    +  CDS            CIBN: N-terminal portion of the CIB1 transcription factor from Arabidopsis thaliana binds to CRY2 (cryptochrome 2) that has absorbed blue light (Kennedy et al., 2010)
   1964..2047    +  CDS            large T antigen (fragment): large T antigen from SV40 (simian virus 40)
   2070..2191    +  polyA_signal   SV40 poly(A) signal: SV40 polyadenylation signal
   2225..2653    -  rep_origin     f1 ori (sequence partly withheld): f1 bacteriophage origin of replication; arrow indicates direction of (+) strand synthesis
   2680..2784    +  promoter       AmpR promoter: bla
   2786..3143    +  promoter       SV40 promoter: SV40 enhancer and early promoter
   3178..3972    +  CDS            NeoR/KanR: aminoglycoside phosphotransferase from Tn5; aph(3')-II (or nptII); confers resistance to neomycin, kanamycin, and G418 (Geneticin®)
   3993..4145    +  CDS            ble (fragment): BLE_KLEPN - Experimental evidence at protein level: Swiss-Prot protein existence level 1. Binding protein with a strong affinity to the bleomycin family of antibiotics. Binds to CL990; an antimitotic-antibiotic compound. From Klebsiella pneumoniae.
   4204..4251    +  polyA_signal   HSV TK poly(A) signal: herpes simplex virus thymidine kinase polyadenylation signal (Cole and Stacy, 1985)
   4342..4358    -  polyA_signal   bGH poly(A) signal (fragment): bovine growth hormone polyadenylation signal
   4580..5168    +  rep_origin     ori: high-copy-number ColE1/pMB1/pBR322/pUC origin of replication
