[The description below was written by a language model from this plasmid's Addgene catalogue record and pLannotate feature annotations shown in this document.]
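Description:
NLS-tdPCP-CIBN is a mammalian expression plasmid built on the tdTomato-N1 backbone, an N1-type vector. It is propagated in E. coli at high copy from a ColE1/pUC-type origin and also carries an f1 origin. A single Tn5 NeoR/KanR cassette provides both selections. It is driven by a bacterial (bla) promoter for kanamycin selection and by the SV40 enhancer/early promoter for G418 selection in mammalian cells, and it ends in an HSV TK polyadenylation signal.

The payload, cloned between HindIII and AgeI, is a fusion of a tandem dimer of the PP7 bacteriophage coat protein (tdPCP) with CIBN, the N-terminal portion of the Arabidopsis thaliana CIB1 transcription factor. The catalogue entry lists a nuclear localisation signal at the N terminus of the insert. The automated annotation marks only one PP7 coat protein copy, immediately upstream of CIBN. The unannotated stretch before it presumably holds the NLS and the first coat protein copy, though the table does not confirm this. A short SV40 large T antigen fragment is annotated just after CIBN, followed by the SV40 poly(A) signal. Expression comes from the CMV enhancer and a CMV promoter with its TATA box removed, which the depositor describes as a weakened promoter for low-level expression.

In use, tdPCP binds PP7 stem loops engineered into an RNA. CIBN acts as an optogenetic docking site that is bound by the PHR domain of cryptochrome 2 on exposure to blue light. This allows PHR-fused effector proteins to be recruited to PP7-tagged RNA under light control. The associated study used this approach to examine how multivalent interactions affect transcription activation.
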