Addgene plasmid #183937: NLS-tdPCP-CIBN
Purpose: PCP tandem dimer binding to PP7 RNA stem loops coupled to optogenetic CIBN domain; bound by PHR upon blue light exposure
Depositing lab: Karsten Rippe. Depositing organization: Deutsches Krebsforschungszentrum (DKFZ). Publication: Transcription activation is enhanced by multivalent interactions independent of phase separation. Trojanowski J, Frank L, Rademacher A, Mucke N, Grigaitis P, Rippe K. Mol Cell. 2022 May 4. pii: S1097-2765(22)00328-8. doi: 10.1016/j.molcel.2022.04.017. PubMed 35537448.
Backbone
  Vector backbone: tdTomato-N1
  Backbone manufacturer: Addgene #54642
  Backbone size w/o insert (bp): 4592
  Vector type: Mammalian Expression
  Selectable markers: Neomycin (select with G418)
Growth in bacteria
  Bacterial resistance: Kanamycin, 50 μg/mL
  Growth temperature: 37°C
  Growth strain: DH5alpha
  Copy number: High Copy
Gene/Insert
  Gene/Insert name: tdPCP-CIBN (alt names: tandem PP7 coat protein; CIB1, N-terminal domain)
  Species: A. thaliana (mustard weed), Synthetic
  Mutation: none
  Entrez Gene: CIB1 (a.k.a. AT4G34530, T4L20.110, T4L20_110, cryptochrome-interacting basic-helix-loop-helix 1)
  Promoter: CMV (TATA box removed)
  Tag / fusion protein: NLS (N terminal on insert)
  Cloning method: Restriction Enzyme; 5′ cloning site HindIII (not destroyed); 3′ cloning site AgeI (not destroyed)
Terms and licenses: Academic/Nonprofit Terms; Industry Terms: Not Available to Industry
Depositor comments: under control of the weakened deltaTATA-CMV promoter for low level expression
How to cite: NLS-tdPCP-CIBN was a gift from Karsten Rippe (Addgene plasmid # 183937 ; http://n2t.net/addgene:183937 ; RRID:Addgene_183937)
